Addgene plasmid #239103: P527_POU4F2-p2A-mNeonGreen-h2b
Purpose: Azenta NGS; inserts a p2A-mNeonGreen-h2b fusion at the endogenous POU4F2 (aka BRN3B) gene
Depositing lab: Karl Wahlin. Depositing organization: University of California, San Diego (UCSD). Publication: Human retinal ganglion cell neurons generated by synchronous BMP inhibition and transcription factor mediated reprogramming. Agarwal D, Dash N, Mazo KW, Chopra M, Avila MP, Patel A, Wong RM, Jia C, Do H, Cheng J, Chiang C, Jurlina SL, Roshan M, Perry MW, Rho JM, Broyer R, Lee CD, Weinreb RN, Gavrilovici C, Oesch NW, Welsbie DS, Wahlin KJ. NPJ Regen Med. 2023 Sep 29;8(1):55. doi: 10.1038/s41536-023-00327-x. PubMed 37773257.
Backbone
  Vector backbone: pUC19
  Total vector size (bp): 5691
  Modifications to backbone: A p2A-mNeonGreen-h2b was added before the stop codon of POU4F2.
  Vector type: Mammalian Expression
Growth in bacteria
  Bacterial resistance: Ampicillin, 100 μg/mL
  Growth temperature: 37°C
  Growth strain: NEB Stable
  Copy number: High Copy
Gene/Insert
  Gene/Insert name: POU4F2 (alt name: BRN3B)
  Species: H. sapiens (human)
  Entrez Gene: POU4F2 (a.k.a. BRN3.2, BRN3B, Brn-3b)
  Promoter: Endogenous POU4F2
  Tag / fusion protein: p2A-mNeonGreen-h2b (C terminal on insert)
  Cloning method: Gibson Cloning
  Sequencing primers: 5′ GAGTAGTGCGCGAGCAAAAT; 3′ TAGGCTGGTTGCTGACTAATTGA
Terms and licenses: Academic/Nonprofit Terms; Industry Terms: Not Available to Industry
How to cite: P527_POU4F2-p2A-mNeonGreen-h2b was a gift from Karl Wahlin (Addgene plasmid # 239103 ; http://n2t.net/addgene:239103 ; RRID:Addgene_239103)
