[The description below was written by a language model from this plasmid's Addgene catalogue record and pLannotate feature annotations shown in this document.]
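Description:
P527_POU4F2-p2A-mNeonGreen-h2b is a 5,691 bp pUC19-based donor plasmid for knocking a fluorescent reporter into the endogenous human POU4F2 (BRN3B) locus. Although catalogued as a mammalian expression vector, it carries no dedicated promoter for the reporter. Expression is meant to come from the native POU4F2 promoter once the cassette has integrated. In bacteria it is maintained at high copy through the ColE1/pUC origin and selected with ampicillin via the β-lactamase gene.

The payload begins with a fragment of the POU4F2 coding sequence, which presumably acts as the upstream homology arm. According to the record, a P2A-mNeonGreen-H2B cassette was joined to it by Gibson assembly just before the POU4F2 stop codon. The P2A element itself is not annotated, but a short gap between the POU4F2 fragment and mNeonGreen is consistent with it. P2A-mediated ribosomal skipping should release POU4F2 separately from mNeonGreen fused to histone H2B, which localises the green signal to chromatin and so marks the nuclei of expressing cells. The unannotated stretch downstream of H2B probably contains the 3′ homology arm, though the record does not say so.

The annotation also detects a human U6 promoter followed by an S. pyogenes Cas9 guide RNA scaffold, suggesting the plasmid supplies its own guide RNA, although the target sequence is not given and no Cas9 gene is present. A φC31 attB site and a partial attP site flank this donor and guide region, but their purpose is not stated. Short matches to the SV40 and eft-3 promoters are fragments and likely incidental. The associated work concerns generating human retinal ganglion cell neurons, where a BRN3B reporter would serve to identify these cells.
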