Features (pLannotate 1.2.2; 13 found; start..end, strand, type, name):
    268..975     +  CDS            mNeonGreen: mNeonGreen is a basic (constitutively fluorescent) green/yellow fluorescent protein published in 2013, derived from Branchiostoma lanceolatum. It is reported to be a very rapidly-maturing monomer with moderate acid sensitivity.
    976..1355    +  CDS            H2B (fragment): human histone H2B; HIST1H2BB
   2230..2250    +  promoter       eft-3 promoter (fragment): eft-3; promoter for the C. elegans elongation factor 1α gene (Mitrovich and Anderson, 2000)
   2305..2378    +  promoter       SV40 promoter (fragment): SV40 enhancer and early promoter
   2422..2662    +  promoter       U6 promoter: RNA polymerase III promoter for human U6 snRNA
   2691..2766    +  misc_RNA       gRNA scaffold: guide RNA scaffold for the Streptococcus pyogenes CRISPR/Cas9 system
   2784..2821    +  protein_bind   phage φC31 attP (fragment): attachment site of phage φC31 phage φC31 integrase
   3038..3626    -  rep_origin     ori: high-copy-number ColE1/pMB1/pBR322/pUC origin of replication
   3797..4657    -  CDS            AmpR: β-lactamase; bla; confers resistance to ampicillin, carbenicillin, and related antibiotics
   4658..4762    -  promoter       AmpR promoter: bla
   4821..4873    -  misc_feature   bom (fragment): basis of mobility region from pBR322
   5026..5059    +  protein_bind   attB: minimal attB site for the φC31 integrase (Groth et al., 2000) phage φC31 integrase
   5083..201     +  CDS            POU4F2 (fragment) (across the origin): PO4F2_HUMAN - Also known as BRN3B. Experimental evidence at protein level: Swiss-Prot protein existence level 1. Tissue-specific DNA-binding transcription factor involved in the development and differentiation of target cells (PubMed:19266028, PubMed:23805044). Functions either as activator or repressor modulating the rate of target gene transcription through RNA polymerase II enzyme in a promoter-dependent manner (PubMed:19266028, PubMed:23805044). Binds to the consensus octamer motif 5'-AT[A/T]A[T/A]T[A/T]A-3' of promoter of target genes. Plays a fundamental role in the gene regulatory netwo
>Addgene plasmid #239103 | P527_POU4F2-p2A-mNeonGreen-h2b | addgene full sequence | sequence record 474413 | Addgene NGS Result
GCGGAGAAGAAGCGCAAGCGCACGTCCATCGCTGCGCCAGAGAAGCGCTCGCTCGAAGCCTACTTTGCCA
TTCAGCCTCGGCCCTCCTCTGAAAAGATCGCCGCCATCGCGGAGAAGCTGGACCTGAAGAAAAACGTGGT
GCGCGTCTGGTTCTGCAACCAGAGGCAGAAACAGAAAAGAATGAAATATTCCGCCGGCATTGGGAGCGGA
GCTACTAACTTCAGCCTGCTGAAGCAGGCTGGAGACGTGGAGGAGAACCCTGGACCTATGGTGAGCAAGG
GCGAGGAGGATAACATGGCCTCTCTCCCAGCGACACATGAGTTACACATCTTTGGCTCCATCAACGGTGT
GGACTTTGACATGGTGGGTCAGGGCACCGGCAATCCAAATGATGGTTATGAGGAGTTAAACCTGAAGTCC
ACCAAGGGTGACCTCCAGTTCTCCCCCTGGATTCTGGTCCCTCATATCGGGTATGGCTTCCATCAGTACC
TGCCCTACCCTGACGGGATGTCGCCTTTCCAGGCCGCCATGGTAGATGGCTCCGGATACCAAGTCCATCG
CACAATGCAGTTTGAAGATGGTGCCTCCCTTACTGTTAACTACCGCTACACCTACGAGGGAAGCCACATC
AAAGGAGAGGCCCAGGTGAAGGGGACTGGTTTCCCTGCTGACGGTCCTGTGATGACCAACTCGCTGACCG
CTGCGGACTGGTGCAGGTCGAAGAAGACTTACCCCAACGACAAAACCATCATCAGTACCTTTAAGTGGAG
TTACACCACTGGAAATGGCAAGCGCTACCGGAGCACTGCGCGGACCACCTACACCTTTGCCAAGCCAATG
GCGGCTAACTATCTGAAGAACCAGCCGATGTACGTGTTCCGTAAGACGGAGCTCAAGCACTCCAAGACCG
AGCTCAACTTCAAGGAGTGGCAAAAGGCCTTTACCGATGTGATGGGCATGGACGAGCTGTACAAGATGCC
TGAACCCTCTAGTTCTGCTCCAGCCCCTAAAAAGGGTTCTAAGAAGGCTATCACTAAGGCGCAGAAGAAG
GATGGTAAGAAGCGTAAGCGCAGCCGCAAGGAGAGCTATTCTATCTATGTGTACAAGGTTCTGAAGCAGG
TCCACCCCGACACCGGCATCTCATCCAAGGCCATGGGGATCATGAACTCCTTCGTCAACGACATCTTCGA
GCGCATCGCGGGCGAGGCTTCTCGCCTGGCTCACTACAATAAGCGCTCGACCATCACCTCCAGGGAGATT
CAGACGGCTGTGCGCCTGCTGCTGCCTGGGGAGCTGGCTAAGCATGCTGTGTCCGAGGGCACTAAGGCAG
TTACCAAGTACACTAGCTCTAAATAGAAGACTCTTGGCCTCTCCAGAGACGCCCCTTTCCTCGTCCGCTC
TTTTCTCTCCTCTCTTCTGCCTCTTTTCACTTTTGGCGACTAGAAACAATTCCAGTAAATGTGAATCTCG
ACAAATCGAGGACTGAAGAGGGAGCGAACGAGCGAACAACTGAGCCCAAGCCGGTGAGAATGTGAAACAG
TTTCTCAAAGGAAAGAATAACAAAAGATGGTATTTGTCTGTTGTAGCAAAGTTGTCCCTTTGAACCCCAC
CTCGGCTTCTTCAGAGGAAGTGTGGAGATGGCTGTTTGCAGGAAGGCAGACGAGACAGTGTTTAAAAAGT
CCACAAGAATGATCAAGTAAGATTTGTTTTTATTCTTACAGACATCACCCGTGTTCAAGTTTAAAAGTAC
ACTTTGCAACTATTTTTCAGAAATAGAAATTGATTCAGGACTAAAACTTTAAACTAGAGTTGATGCTTAA
TGTGATAGAGACATCTCTAAAGTATTTTGAATTTTAAAAAAAGATGGCAGATTTTCTGCATTTACACTGT
ATATTATATATATATTTTTATTGTGGTTCTTACCCCCTTTTCCTTCTCTGAAGTGTTAATGCTTAAGAAA
AGAGTTGCGCCTGCTGTGTTCACTGATCTTGAAAGCTATTATTAGATTATTGCAGAACAACCCTCTGTAA
ATTATTAATTTATCTCTCTAGCAACTTAATTTTGTGCACATTCTAATTAATTAAACTTCTTCCGTCTAAA
AAAAGTGGGGGAAATGTATAGCTAGTAACGTTCAAAAAATTTTGTTTGATGAGTTTACCGAATTTTTACA
GCTTTCCTCCTATACTGTGTTCCTTTTGACCCATTTGTATATTCTCACTTGAATGAAGATTGTTTTTTTC
TTTGTTTTTACTGGTAGTGTTCTGATTTGTGAGTCGACACTCAGTTTGGTACCAAGCTTTGCGCGGTGTG
GAAAGTCCCCAGGCTCCCCAGGCAGGCAGAAGTATGCAAAGCATGCATCTCAATTAGTCAGCAACCAGCC
TAGGCGCCTAGGGAATTCGCGGCCGCCTTTTGCTCACATGTGAGGGCCTATTTCCCATGATTCCTTCATA
TTTGCATATACGATACAAGGCTGTTAGAGAGATAATTGGAATTAATTTGACTGTAAACACAAAGATATTA
GTACAAAATACGTGACGTAGAAAGTAATAATTTCTTGGGTAGTTTGCAGTTTTAAAATTATGTTTTAAAA
TGGACTATCATATGCTTACCGTAACTTGAAAGTATTTCGATTTCTTGGCTTTATATATCTTGTGGAAAGG
ACGAAACACCGCCGGCATTTAGAAGACTCTGTTTTAGAGCTAGAAATAGCAAGTTAAAATAAGGCTAGTC
CGTTATCAACTTGAAAAAGTGGCACCGAGTCGGTGCTTTTTTGGCGGCCGCGACCCCAACTGGGGTAACC
TTTGAGTTCTCTCAGTTGGGGTCCATAGGGATAACAGGGTAATTTGATATCGCGCTCTTCCGCTTCCTCG
CTCACTGACTCGCTGCGCTCGGTCGTTCGGCTGCGGCGAGCGGTATCAGCTCACTCAAAGGCGGTAATAC
GGTTATCCACAGAATCAGGGGATAACGCAGGAAAGAACATGTGAGCAAAAGGCCAGCAAAAGGCCAGGAA
CCGTAAAAAGGCCGCGTTGCTGGCGTTTTTCCATAGGCTCCGCCCCCCTGACGAGCATCACAAAAATCGA
CGCTCAAGTCAGAGGTGGCGAAACCCGACAGGACTATAAAGATACCAGGCGTTTCCCCCTGGAAGCTCCC
TCGTGCGCTCTCCTGTTCCGACCCTGCCGCTTACCGGATACCTGTCCGCCTTTCTCCCTTCGGGAAGCGT
GGCGCTTTCTCATAGCTCACGCTGTAGGTATCTCAGTTCGGTGTAGGTCGTTCGCTCCAAGCTGGGCTGT
GTGCACGAACCCCCCGTTCAGCCCGACCGCTGCGCCTTATCCGGTAACTATCGTCTTGAGTCCAACCCGG
TAAGACACGACTTATCGCCACTGGCAGCAGCCACTGGTAACAGGATTAGCAGAGCGAGGTATGTAGGCGG
TGCTACAGAGTTCTTGAAGTGGTGGCCTAACTACGGCTACACTAGAAGAACAGTATTTGGTATCTGCGCT
CTGCTGAAGCCAGTTACCTTCGGAAAAAGAGTTGGTAGCTCTTGATCCGGCAAACAAACCACCGCTGGTA
GCGGTGGTTTTTTTGTTTGCAAGCAGCAGATTACGCGCAGAAAAAAAGGATCTCAAGAAGATCCTTTGAT
CTTTTCTACGGGGTCTGACGCTCAGTGGAACGAAAACTCACGTTAAGGGATTTTGGTCATGAGATTATCA
AAAAGGATCTTCACCTAGATCCTTTTAAATTAAAAATGAAGTTTTAAATCAATCTAAAGTATATATGAGT
AAACTTGGTCTGACAGTTACCAATGCTTAATCAGTGAGGCACCTATCTCAGCGATCTGTCTATTTCGTTC
ATCCATAGTTGCCTGACTCCCCGTCGTGTAGATAACTACGATACGGGAGGGCTTACCATCTGGCCCCAGT
GCTGCAATGATACCGCGAGACCCACGCTCACCGGCTCCAGATTTATCAGCAATAAACCAGCCAGCCGGAA
GGGCCGAGCGCAGAAGTGGTCCTGCAACTTTATCCGCCTCCATCCAGTCTATTAATTGTTGCCGGGAAGC
TAGAGTAAGTAGTTCGCCAGTTAATAGTTTGCGCAACGTTGTTGCCATTGCTACAGGCATCGTGGTGTCA
CGCTCGTCGTTTGGTATGGCTTCATTCAGCTCCGGTTCCCAACGATCAAGGCGAGTTACATGATCCCCCA
TGTTGTGCAAAAAAGCGGTTAGCTCCTTCGGTCCTCCGATCGTTGTCAGAAGTAAGTTGGCCGCAGTGTT
ATCACTCATGGTTATGGCAGCACTGCATAATTCTCTTACTGTCATGCCATCCGTAAGATGCTTTTCTGTG
ACTGGTGAGTACTCAACCAAGTCATTCTGAGAATAGTGTATGCGGCGACCGAGTTGCTCTTGCCCGGCGT
CAATACGGGATAATACCGCGCCACATAGCAGAACTTTAAAAGTGCTCATCATTGGAAAACGTTCTTCGGG
GCGAAAACTCTCAAGGATCTTACCGCTGTTGAGATCCAGTTCGATGTAACCCACTCGTGCACCCAACTGA
TCTTCAGCATCTTTTACTTTCACCAGCGTTTCTGGGTGAGCAAAAACAGGAAGGCAAAATGCCGCAAAAA
AGGGAATAAGGGCGACACGGAAATGTTGAATACTCATACTCTTCCTTTTTCAATATTATTGAAGCATTTA
TCAGGGTTATTGTCTCATGAGCGGATACATATTTGAATGTATTTAGAAAAATAAACAAATAGGGGTTCCG
CGCACATTTCCCCGAAAAGTGCCACCTGACGTCGACGGATCGGGAGATCTCCCGATCCCCTATGGTGCAC
TCTCAGTACAATCTGCTCTGATGCCGCATAGTTAAGCCAGTATCTGCTCCCTGCTTGTGTGTTGGAGGTC
GCTGAGTAGTGCGCGAGCAAAATTTAAGCTACAACAAGGCAAGGCTTGACCGACAATTGCATGAAGAATC
TGCTTAGGGTTAGGCGTTTTGTGCTGCTTCGTAGGGATAACAGGGTAATTCATGGGTGCCAGGGCGTGCC
CTTGGGCTCCCCGGGCGCGTTCGATGTACGGGCCAGATATACGCCACCTACCACACTATGAATACCATCC
CGTGCACGTCGGCCGCCTCTTCTTCATCGGTGCCCATCTCGCACCCTTCCGCGTTGGCGGGCACGCACCA
CCACCACCACCATCACCACCACCACCACCACCAACCGCACCAGGCGCTGGAGGGCGAGCTGCTGGAGCAC
CTGAGTCCCGGGCTGGCCCTGGGCGCTATGGCGGGCCCCGACGGCGCTGTGGTGTCCACGCCGGCTCACG
CGCCGCACATGGCCACCATGAACCCCATGCACCAAGCAGCGCTCAGCATGGCCCACGCGCACGGGCTGCC
GTCGCACATGGGCTGCATGAGCGACGTGGACGCCGACCCGCGGGACCTGGAGGCATTCGCCGAGCGCTTC
AAGCAGCGACGCATCAAGCTGGGGGTGACCCAGGCAGATGTGGGCTCCGCGCTGGCCAACCTCAAGATCC
CCGGCGTGGGCTCGCTTAGCCAGAGCACCATCTGCAGGTTCGAGTCCCTCACACTGTCCCACAATAATAT
GATCGCGCTCAAACCCATCCTGCAGGCATGGCTCGAGGAGGCCGAGAAGTCCCACCGCGAGAAGCTCACC
AAGCCTGAACTCTTCAATGGC
